>Addgene plasmid #149208 | pGBW-m4046615 | depositor full sequence | sequence record 291661 | Full Sequence
GCGGCCGCTTGCTATATTGAAGTACGGATTAGAAGCCGCCGAGCGGGCGACAGCCCTCCGACGGAAGACT
CTCCTCCGTGCGTCCTCGTCTTCACCGGTCGCGTTCCTGAAACGCAGATGTGCCTCGCGCCGCACTGCTC
CGAACAATAAAGATTCTACAATACTAGCTTTTATGGTTATGAAGAGGAAAAATTGGCAGTAACCTGGCCC
CACAAACCTTCAAATTAACGAATCAAATTAACAACCATAGGATGATAATGCGATTAGTTTTTTAGCCTTA
TTTCTGGGGTAATTAATCAGCGAAGCGATGATTTTTGATCTATTAACAGATATATAAATGGAAAAGCTGC
ATAACCACTTTAACTAATACTTTCAACATTTTCAGTTTGTATTACTTCTTATTCAAATGTCATAAAAGTA
TCAACAAAAAATTGTTAATATACCTCTATACTTTAACGTCAAGGAGAAAAAACTATAATGGGTTACATAA
ATGTCTTTGCATTCCCTTTCACCATCTATAGTCTTCTATTATGCAGAATGAACTCCCGAAACTACATTGC
CCAGGTTGACGTAGTTAACTTTAATTTGACTTAAACAGGCCCCTTTTCCTTTGTCGATATCATGTAATTA
GTTATGTCACGCTTACATTCACGCCCTCCTCCCACATCCGCTCTAACCGAAAAGGAAGGAGTTAGACAAC
CTGAAGTCTAGGTCCCTATTTATTTTTTTTAATAGTTATGTTAGTATTAAGAACGTTATTTATATTTCAA
ATTTTTCTTTTTTTTCTGTACAAAGCGGCCGCCGAACCACTAGTGCACTGCAGTACACGGTTTCCTTGAA
ATTTTTTTGATTCGGTAATCTCCGAACAGAAGGAAGAACGAAGGAAGGAGCACAGACTTAGATTGGTATA
TATACGCATATGTAGTGTTGAAGAAACATGAAATTGCCCAGTATTCTTAACCCAACTGCACAGAACAAAA
ACGTGCAGGAAACGAAGATAAATCATGTCGAAAGCTACATATAAGGAACGTGCTGCTACTCATCCTAGTC
CTGTTGCTGCCAAGCTATTTAATATCATGCACGAAAAGCAAACAAACTTGTGTGCTTCATTGGATGTTCG
TACCACCAAGGAATTACTGGAGTTAGTTGAAGCATTAGGTCCCAAAATTTGTTTACTAAAAACACATGTG
GATATCTTGACTGATTTTTCCATGGAGGGCACAGTTAAGCCGCTAAAGGCATTATCCGCCAAGTACAATT
TTTTACTCTTCGAGGACAGAAAATTTGCTGACATTGGTAATACAGTCAAATTGCAGTACTCTGCGGGTGT
ATACAGAATAGCAGAATGGGCAGACATTACGAATGCACACGGTGTGGTGGGCCCAGGTATTGTTAGCGGT
TTGAAGCAGGCGGCAGAAGAAGTAACAAAGGAACCTAGAGGCCTTTTGATGTTAGCAGAATTGTCATGCA
AGGGCTCCCTATCTACTGGAGAATATACTAAGGGTACTGTTGACATTGCGAAGAGCGACAAAGATTTTGT
TATCGGCTTTATTGCTCAAAGAGACATGGGTGGAAGAGATGAAGGTTACGATTGGTTGATTATGACACCC
GGTGTGGGTTTAGATGACAAGGGAGATGCATTGGGTCAACAGTATAGAACCGTGGATGATGTGGTTTCTA
CAGGATCTGACATTATTATTGTTGGAAGAGGACTATTTGCAAAGGGAAGGGATGCTAAGGTAGAGGGTGA
ACGTTACAGAAAAGCAGGCTGGGAAGCATATTTGAGAAGATGCGGCCAGCAAAACTAAAAAACTGTATTA
TAAGTAAATGCATGTATACTAAACTCACAAATTAGAGCTTCAATTTAATTATATCAGTTATTACCCGAGT
AACGAAGCATCTGTGCTTCATTTTGTAGAACAAAAATGCAACGCGAGAGCGCTAATTTTTCAAACAAAGA
ATCTGAGCTGCATTTTTACAGAACAGAAATGCAACGCGAAAGCGCTATTTTACCAACGAAGAATCTGTGC
TTCATTTTTGTAAAACAAAAATGCAACGCGAGAGCGCTAATTTTTCAAACAAAGAATCTGAGCTGCATTT
TTACAGAACAGAAATGCAACGCGAGAGCGCTATTTTACCAACAAAGAATCTATACTTCTTTTTTGTTCTA
CAAAAATGCATCCCGAGAGCGCTATTTTTCTAACAAAGCATCTTAGATTACTTTTTTTCTCCTTTGTGCG
CTCTATAATGCAGTCTCTTGATAACTTTTTGCACTGTAGGTCCGTTAAGGTTAGAAGAAGGCTACTTTGG
TGTCTATTTTCTCTTCCATAAAAAAAGCCTGACTCCACTTCCCGCGTTTACTGATTACTAGCGAAGCTGC
GGGTGCATTTTTTCAAGATAAAGGCATCCCCGATTATATTCTATACCGATGTGGATTGCGCATACTTTGT
GAACAGAAAGTGATAGCGTTGATGATTCTTCATTGGTCAGAAAATTATGAACGGTTTCTTCTATTTTGTC
TCTATATACTACGTATAGGAAATGTTTACATTTTCGTATTGTTTTCGATTCACTCTATGAATAGTTCTTA
CTACAATTTTTTTGTCTAAAGAGTAATACTAGAGATAAACATAAAAAATGTAGAGGTCGAGTTTAGATGC
AAGTTCAAGGAGCGAAAGGTGGATGGGTAGGTTATATAGGGATATAGCACAGAGATATATAGCAAAGAGA
TACTTTTGAGCAATGTTTGTGGAAGCGGTATTCGCAATATTTTAGTAGCTCGTTACAGTCCGGTGCGTTT
TTGGTTTTTTGAAAGTGCGTCATCAGAGCGCTTTTGGTTTTCAAAAGCGCTCTGAAGTTCCTATACTTTC
TAGCTAGAGAATAGGAACTTCCCGAGCGGCCGCGTGTTACAAGCTTGACTCCAGCGTAACTGGACTGCAA
TCAACTCACTGGCTCACCTTCACGGGTGGGCCTTTCTTCGGTAGAAAATCAAAGGATCTTCTTGAGATCC
TTTTTTTCTGCGCGTAATCTGCTGCTTGCAAACAAAAAAACCACCGCTACCAGCGGTGGTTTGTTTGCCG
GATCAAGAGCTACCAACTCTTTTTCCGAGGTAACTGGCTTCAGCAGAGCGCAGATACCAAATACTGTTCT
TCTAGTGTAGCCGTAGTTAGGCCACCACTTCAAGAACTCTGTAGCACCGCCTACATACCTCGCTCTGCTA
ATCCTGTTACCAGTGGCTGCTGCCAGTGGCGATAAGTCGTGTCTTACCGGGTTGGACTCAAGACGATAGT
TACCGGATAAGGCGCAGCGGTCGGGCTGAACGGGGGGTTCGTGCACACAGCCCAGCTTGGAGCGAACGAC
CTACACCGAACTGAGATACCTACAGCGTGAGCTATGAGAAAGCGCCACGCTTCCCGAAGGGAGAAAGGCG
GACAGGTATCCGGTAAGCGGCAGGGTCGGAACAGGAGAGCGCACGAGGGAGCTTCCAGGGGTAAACGCCT
GGTATCTTTATAGTCCTGTCGGGTTTCGCCACCTCTGACTTGAGCATCGATTTTTGTGATGCTCGTCAGG
GGGGCGGAGCCTATGGAAAAACGCCAGCAACGCAGAAAGGCCCACCCGAAGGTGAGCCAGGTGATTACAT
TTGGGCCCTCATCAGAGGTTTTCACCGTCATCACCGAAACGCGCGAGGCAGCTGCGGTAAAGCTCATCAG
CGTGGTCGTGAAGCGATTCACAGATGTCTGCCTGTTCATCCGCGTCCAGCTCGTTGAGTTTCTCCAGAAG
CGTTAATGTCTGGCTTCTGATAAAGCGGGCCATGTTAAGGGCGGTTTTTTCCTGTTTGGTCACTTACCAA
TGCTTAATCAGTGAGGCACCTATCTCAGCGATCTGTCTATTTCGTTCATCCATAGTTGCCTGACTCCCCG
TCGTGTAGATAACTACGATGCGGGAGGGCTTACCATCTGGCCCCAGTGCTGCAATGATACCGCGAGACCC
ACGCTCACCGGCTCCAGATTTATCAGCAATAAACCAGCCAGCCGGGAGGGCCGAGCGCAGAAGTGATCCT
GCAACTTTATCCGCCTCCATCCAGTCTATTAATTGTTGCCGGGAAGCTAGAGTAAGTAGTTCGCCAGTTA
ATAGTTTGCGCAACGTTGTTGCCATTGCTACAGGCATCGTGGTGTCACGCTCGTCGTTTGGTATGGCTTC
ATTCAGCTCCGGTTCCCAACGATCAAGGCGAGTTACATGATCCCCCATGTTGTGCAAAAAAGCGGTTAGC
TCCTTCGGTCCTCCGATCGTTGCCAGAAGTAAGTTGGCCGCAGTGTTATCACTCATGGTTATGGCAGCAC
TGCATAATTCTCTTACTGTCATGCCATCCGTGAGATGCTTTTCTGTGACTGGTGAGTACTCAACCAAGTC
ATTCTGAGAATAGTGTATGCGGCGACCGAGTTGCTCTTGCCCGGCGTCAATACGGGATAATACCGCGCCA
CATAGCAGAACTTTAAAAGTGCTCATCATTGGAAAACGTTCTTCGGGGCGTAAACTCTCAAGGATCTTAC
CGCTGTTGAGATCCAGTTCGATGTAACCCACTCGTGCACCCAACTGATCTTCAGCATCTTTTACTTTCAC
CAGCGTTTCTGGGTGAGCAAAAACAGGAAGGCAAAATGCCGCAAAAAAGGGAATAAGGGCGACACGGAAA
TGTTGAATACTCATTTTAGCTTCCTTAGCTCCTGAAAATCTCGATAACTCAAAAAATACGCCCGGTAGTG
ATCTTATTTCATTATGGTGAAAGTTGGAACCTCTTACGTGCCGATCAAGTCAAAAGCCTCCGGTCGGAGG
CTTTTGACTTTCTGCTATGGAGGTCAGGTATGATTTAAATGGTCAGTTAGA
Features (pLannotate 1.2.2; 12 found; start..end, strand, type, name):
     25..466     +  promoter       GAL1 promoter: S. cerevisiae GAL1; inducible promoter, regulated by Gal4
    620..792     +  terminator     CYC1 terminator (fragment): S. cerevisiae CYC1; transcription terminator for CYC1
    828..1004    +  promoter       URA3 promoter (fragment): S. cerevisiae URA3
   1005..1808    +  CDS            URA3: orotidine-5'-phosphate decarboxylase, required for uracil biosynthesis; S. cerevisiae URA3; yeast auxotrophic marker, counterselectable with 5-fluoroorotic acid (5-FOA)
   1891..2873    -  rep_origin     2μ ori: yeast 2μ plasmid origin of replication
   2951..2980    +  terminator     T3Te terminator: phage T3 early transcription terminator
   3002..3589    +  rep_origin     ori: high-copy-number ColE1/pMB1/pBR322/pUC origin of replication
   3601..3628    -  terminator     T7Te terminator: phage T7 early transcription terminator
   3652..3843    -  CDS            rop: Rop protein, which maintains plasmids at low copy number; rop
   3844..4704    -  CDS            AmpR: β-lactamase; bla; confers resistance to ampicillin, carbenicillin, and related antibiotics
   4705..4807    -  promoter       cat promoter: promoter of the E. coli cat gene encoding chloramphenicol acetyltransferase
   4808..4839    -  terminator     tonB terminator: bidirectional E. coli tonB-P14 transcription terminator
