[The description below was written by a language model from this plasmid's Addgene catalogue record and pLannotate feature annotations shown in this document.]
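Description:
pGBW-m4046615 is an episomal yeast expression plasmid for producing the SARS-CoV-2 ORF10 protein in Saccharomyces cerevisiae. It is an E. coli/yeast shuttle vector. In bacteria it replicates from a ColE1/pUC-type origin and is selected with ampicillin through a β-lactamase gene that the annotation places downstream of a cat promoter. In yeast it is maintained by the 2μ origin, which typically gives multicopy episomal propagation, and is selected by URA3 complementation of uracil auxotrophy, a marker that can also be counterselected with 5-FOA. The catalogue lists the plasmid as high copy in bacteria, although the feature table also flags a short rop annotation adjacent to AmpR. Phage T3 and T7 early terminators and a tonB terminator flank the bacterial modules, presumably insulating them from read-through transcription.

The payload is a very small synthetic open reading frame (about 110 bp) encoding ORF10, recoded for S. cerevisiae codon usage ("recode 1") and made by gene synthesis. The automated annotation does not label the insert itself, but the unannotated gap between the GAL1 promoter and the CYC1 terminator fragment fits its expected position. GAL1 is regulated by Gal4, so expression is induced by galactose and repressed in glucose, which allows controlled production of a viral protein that might otherwise burden the cells. No epitope tag or reporter is recorded.

The stated backbone and insert sizes sum to less than the 4,881 nt sequence record. The depositor also notes that the sequencing used for quality control may not cover the whole plasmid. The record gives no specific application beyond yeast expression of ORF10.
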