Addgene plasmid #149208: pGBW-m4046615
Purpose: Yeast Expression plasmid for SARS-CoV-2 ORF10 protein
Depositing lab: Ginkgo Bioworks & Benjie Chen. Depositing organization: Ginkgo Bioworks.
Backbone
  Vector backbone: AmpR; 2u URA3
  Backbone size w/o insert (bp): 4078
  Vector type: Yeast Expression
  Selectable markers: URA3
Growth in bacteria
  Bacterial resistance: Ampicillin, 100 μg/mL
  Growth temperature: 37°C
  Growth strain: DH5alpha
  Copy number: High Copy
Gene/Insert
  Gene/Insert name: SARS-CoV-2 ORF10 protein
  Species: S. cerevisiae (budding yeast); Severe acute respiratory syndrome coronavirus 2
  Insert size (bp): 110
  Mutation: Saccharomyces cerevisiae recode 1
  Entrez Gene: ORF10 (a.k.a. GU280_gp11)
  Promoter: pGAL1
  Cloning method: Unknown
Resource information
  A portion of this plasmid was derived from a plasmid made by: GinkgoBioworks
Depositor comments: NCBI Reference Sequence: YP_009725255.1. Created by gene synthesis with Not1 site. NGS used for QC was performed by Ginkgo and may not fully cover the entire plasmid.
How to cite: pGBW-m4046615 was a gift from Ginkgo Bioworks & Benjie Chen (Addgene plasmid # 149208 ; http://n2t.net/addgene:149208 ; RRID:Addgene_149208)
