>Addgene plasmid #149208 | pGBW-m4046615 | addgene partial sequence | sequence record 297803 | Ginkgo NGS Result
GCCATGTTAAGGGCGGTTTTTTCCTGTTTGGTCACTTACCAATGCTTAATCAGTGAGGCACCTATCTCAG
CGATCTGTCTATTTCGTTCATCCATAGTTGCCTGACTCCCCGTCGTGTAGATAACTACGATGCGGGAGGG
CTTACCATCTGGCCCCAGTGCTGCAATGATACCGCGAGACCCACGCTCACCGGCTCCAGATTTATCAGCA
ATAAACCAGCCAGCCGGGAGGGCCGAGCGCAGAAGTGATCCTGCAACTTTATCCGCCTCCATCCAGTCTA
TTAATTGTTGCCGGGAAGCTAGAGTAAGTAGTTCGCCAGTTAATAGTTTGCGCAACGTTGTTGCCATTGC
TACAGGCATCGTGGTGTCACGCTCGTCGTTTGGTATGGCTTCATTCAGCTCCGGTTCCCAACGATCAAGG
CGAGTTACATGATCCCCCATGTTGTGCAAAAAAGCGGTTAGCTCCTTCGGTCCTCCGATCGTTGCCAGAA
GTAAGTTGGCCGCAGTGTTATCACTCATGGTTATGGCAGCACTGCATAATTCTCTTACTGTCATGCCATC
CGTGAGATGCTTTTCTGTGACTGGTGAGTACTCAACCAAGTCATTCTGAGAATAGTGTATGCGGCGACCG
AGTTGCTCTTGCCCGGCGTCAATACGGGATAATACCGCGCCACATAGCAGAACTTTAAAAGTGCTCATCA
TTGGAAAACGTTCTTCGGGGCGTAAACTCTCAAGGATCTTACCGCTGTTGAGATCCAGTTCGATGTAACC
CACTCGTGCACCCAACTGATCTTCAGCATCTTTTACTTTCACCAGCGTTTCTGGGTGAGCAAAAACAGGA
AGGCAAAATGCCGCAAAAAAGGGAATAAGGGCGACACGGAAATGTTGAATACTCATTTTAGCTTCCTTAG
CTCCTGAAAATCTCGATAACTCAAAAAATACGCCCGGTAGTGATCTTATTTCATTATGGTGAAAGTTGGA
ACCTCTTACGTGCCGATCAAGTCAAAAGCCTCCGGTCGGAGGCTTTTGACTTNNNNNNNNNNNGGTCAGG
TATGATTTAAATGGTCAGTTAGAGCGGCCGCTTGCTATATTGAAGTACGGATTAGAAGCCGCCGAGCGGG
CGACAGCCCTCCGACGGAAGACTCTCCTCCGTGCGTCCTCGTCTTCACCGGTCGCGTTCCTGAAACGCAG
ATGTGCCTCGCGCCGCACTGCTCCGAACAATAAAGATTCTACAATACTAGCTTTTATGGTTATGAAGAGG
AAAAATTGGCAGTAACCTGGCCCCACAAACCTTCAAATTAACGAATCAAATTAACAACCATAGGATGATA
ATGCGATTAGTTTTTTAGCCTTATTTCTGGGGTAATTAATCAGCGAAGCGATGATTTTTGATCTATTAAC
AGATATATAAATGGAAAAGCTGCATAACCACTTTAACTAATACTTTCAACATTTTCAGTTTGTATTACTT
CTTATTCAAATGTCATAAAAGTATCAACAAAAAATTGTTAATATACCTCTATACTTTAACGTCAAGGAGA
AAAAACTATAATGGGTTACATAAATGTCTTTGCATTCCCTTTCACCATCTATAGTCTTCTATTATGCAGA
ATGAACTCCCGAAACTACATTGCCCAGGTTGACGTAGTTAACTTTAATTTGACTTAAACAGGCCCCTTTT
CCTTTGTCGATATCATGTAATTAGTTATGTCACGCTTACATTCACGCCCTCCTCCCACATCCGCTCTAAC
CGAAAAGGAAGGAGTTAGACAACCTGAAGTCTAGGTCCCTATTTATTTTTTTTAATAGTTATGTTAGTAT
TAAGAACGTTATTTATATTTCAAATTTTTCTTTTTTTTCTGTACAAAGCGGCCGCCGAACCACTAGTGCA
CTGCAGTACACGGTTTCCTTGAAATTTTTTTGATTCGGTAATCTCCGAACAGAAGGAAGAACGAAGGAAG
GAGCACAGACTTAGATTGGTATATATACGCATATGTAGTGTTGAAGAAACATGAAATTGCCCAGTATTCT
TAACCCAACTGCACAGAACAAAAACGTGCAGGAAACGAAGATAAATCATGTCGAAAGCTACATATAAGGA
ACGTGCTGCTACTCATCCTAGTCCTGTTGCTGCCAAGCTATTTAATATCATGCACGAAAAGCAAACAAAC
TTGTGTGCTTCATTGGATGTTCGTACCACCAAGGAATTACTGGAGTTAGTTGAAGCATTAGGTCCCAAAA
TTTGTTTACTAAAAACACATGTGGATATCTTGACTGATTTTTCCATGGAGGGCACAGTTAAGCCGCTAAA
GGCATTATCCGCCAAGTACAATTTTTTACTCTTCGAGGACAGAAAATTTGCTGACATTGGTAATACAGTC
AAATTGCAGTACTCTGCGGGTGTATACAGAATAGCAGAATGGGCAGACATTACGAATGCACACGGTGTGG
TGGGCCCNGGTATTGTTAGCGGTTTGAAGCAGGCGGCAGAAGAAGTAACAAAGGAACCTAGAGGCCTTTT
GATGTTAGCAGAATTGTCATGCAAGGGCTCCCTATCTACTGGAGAATATACTAAGGGTACTGTTGACATT
GCGAAGAGCGACAAAGATTTTGTTATCGGCTTTATTGCTCAAAGAGACATGGGTGGAAGAGATGAAGGTT
ACGATTGGTTGATTATGACACCCGGTGTGGGTTTAGATGACAAGGGAGATGCATTGGGTCAACAGTATAG
AACCGTGGATGATGTGGTTTCTACAGGATCTGACATTATTATTGTTGGAAGAGGACTATTTGCAAAGGGA
AGGGATGCTAAGGTAGAGGGTGAACGTTACAGAAAAGCAGGCTGGGAAGCATATTTGAGAAGATGCGGCC
AGCAAAACTAAAAAACTGTATTATAAGTAAATGCATGTATACTAAACTCACAAATTAGAGCTTCAATTTA
ATTATATCAGTTATTACCCGAGTAACGATGCATCTGTGCTTCATTTTGTAGAACAAAAATGCAACGCGAG
AGCGCTAATTTTTCAAACAAAGAATCTGAGCTGCA
